>Addgene plasmid #17036 | XE185 Xenopus Delta-CS2 | addgene partial sequence | sequence record 23460 | 17036 with SP6
TTTTTGNGGACTCGAGCAGCTGAAGCTTGAAGAAAGAACGCAGGGAACCGACTGCTGCAGTGTAGTTTGG
GACGAGCCGCTTGCGTCTTGTAGCGCAATCGCATATCAGACAACATGGGACAGCAGCGCATGCTGACTCT
TCTCGTCCTCTCTGCCGTGCTCTGCCAGATATCCTGCTCCGGACTTTTCGAGCTCAGGCTGCAGGAGTTT
GTGAATAAGAAGGGACTGCTGGGCAACATGAACTGCTGCCGACCCGGGTCGCTTGCCAGTTTGCAGCGGT
GCGAATGCAAGACCTTCTTCAGAATCTGCCTTAAGCACTACCAGAGCAACGTGTCTCCGGAGCCTCCGTG
TACTTACGGCGGCGCAGTCACCCCCGTGTTGGGCACCAACTCCTTCGTTGTTCCGGAGAGCAGTAATGCG
GACCCCACATTCAGCAACCCCATCCGATTCCCCTTTGGATTCACATGGCCTGGTACCTTTTCCCTTATCA
TTGAAGCAATACACGCTGATTCTGCTGATGATTTAAACACAGAGAACCCAGAACGTCTGATAAGTCGCCT
TGCCACCCAGCGTCACCTGACTGTTGGAGAGCAGTGGTCCCAAGATTTGCACAGCAGCGACCGAACAGAA
CTGAAGTACTCCTACCGATTTGTGTGTGATGAATACTACTATGGGGAGGGCTGCTCTGACTACTGCCGCC
CCAGAGATGATGCTTTCGGCCATTTTTCCTGTGGTGAAAAAGGAGAGAAATTGTGCAATCCTGGATGGAA
GGGGCTGTACTGCACAGAACCAATTTGTTTGCCTGGATGTGATGAACATCATGGATATTGTGACAAGCCT
GGGGAATGCAAATGTAGAGTGGGTTGGCAAGGCCGTATGGAGAGATCTACAGAGCGTGGCG
