[The description below was written by a language model from this plasmid's Addgene catalogue record.]
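Description:
XE185 Xenopus Delta-CS2 is a Xenopus expression plasmid built on the pCS2 backbone (about 4.1 kb without insert) and carrying the Delta gene of Xenopus laevis, also known as Delta-1 or X-Delta-1. According to the depositor, the full coding sequence is present. The insert was introduced by restriction enzyme cloning, but the record does not give the sites used, the insert size, or any epitope tags or fusions, so the construct is best read as encoding the untagged, full-length protein unless sequence data show otherwise. In bacteria the plasmid is maintained at high copy number and selected with ampicillin.

No feature table accompanies this entry, so the regulatory elements are not explicitly documented. As general background, vectors of the pCS2 family typically place the insert downstream of a strong CMV-derived (simian CMV IE94) promoter and upstream of an SV40 polyadenylation signal. They also carry a bacteriophage SP6 promoter that allows capped sense mRNA to be synthesised in vitro from linearised template. These features would be expected here but should be confirmed against the sequence.

Delta is a transmembrane ligand of the Notch signalling pathway, which mediates lateral inhibition and cell-fate decisions such as primary neurogenesis in the frog embryo. A construct of this type is typically used for gain-of-function experiments, either by injecting synthetic mRNA or plasmid DNA into Xenopus embryos or by transfecting cultured vertebrate cells, to examine how ectopic Delta expression affects Notch activity and patterning. The record itself does not state a specific intended application.
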