Addgene plasmid #17036: XE185 Xenopus Delta-CS2
Depositing lab: Randall Moon. Depositing organization: University of Washington.
Backbone
  Vector backbone: pCS2
  Backbone size w/o insert (bp): 4095
  Vector type: Xenopus Expression
Growth in bacteria
  Bacterial resistance: Ampicillin, 100 μg/mL
  Growth temperature: 37°C
  Growth strain: DH5alpha
  Copy number: High Copy
Gene/Insert
  Gene/Insert name: Delta (alt names: Delta-1; X-Delta-1)
  Species: X. laevis (frog)
  Cloning method: Restriction Enzyme
  Sequencing primers: 5′ NA
Terms and licenses: Academic/Nonprofit Terms; Industry Terms: Not Available to Industry
Depositor comments: The full coding sequence of Xenopus Delta is present in this construct.
How to cite: XE185 Xenopus Delta-CS2 was a gift from Randall Moon (Addgene plasmid # 17036 ; http://n2t.net/addgene:17036 ; RRID:Addgene_17036)
